>Addgene plasmid #124209 | pSLHDR_R1 | addgene full sequence | sequence record 242254 | Addgene NGS Result
TTTATTTTTTAATTATTTTGTGCAGCGATGGGGGCGGGGGGGGGGGGGGGGCGGGGCGAGGGGGGGGGCG
GGGCGGGGCGGAGAGGTGCGGCGGCAGCCAATCAGAGCGGCGCGCTCCGAAAGTTTCCTTTTATGGCGAG
GCGGCGGCGGCGGCGGCCCTATAAAAAGCGAAGCGCGCGGCGGGCGGGAGTCGCTGCGCGCTGCCTTCGC
CCCGTGCCCCGCTCCGCCGCCGCCTCGCGCCGCCCGCCCCGGCTCTGACTGACCGCGTTACTCCCACAGG
TGAGCGGGCGGGACGGCCCTTCTCCTCCGGGCTGTAATTAGCTGAGCAAGAGGTAAGGGTTTAAGGGATG
GTTGGTTGGTGGGGTATTAATGTTTAATTACCTGGAGCACCTGCCTGAAATCACTTTTTTTCAGGTTGGA
CCGGTGCCACCATGGACTATAAGGACCACGACGGAGACTACAAGGATCATGATATTGATTACAAAGACGA
TGACGATAAGATGGCCCCAAAGAAGAAGCGGAAGGTCGGTATCCACGGAGTCCCAGCAGCCGACAAGAAG
TACAGCATCGGCCTGGACATCGGCACCAACTCTGTGGGCTGGGCCGTGATCACCGACGAGTACAAGGTGC
CCAGCAAGAAATTCAAGGTGCTGGGCAACACCGACCGGCACAGCATCAAGAAGAACCTGATCGGAGCCCT
GCTGTTCGACAGCGGCGAAACAGCCGAGGCCACCCGGCTGAAGAGAACCGCCAGAAGAAGATACACCAGA
CGGAAGAACCGGATCTGCTATCTGCAAGAGATCTTCAGCAACGAGATGGCCAAGGTGGACGACAGCTTCT
TCCACAGACTGGAAGAGTCCTTCCTGGTGGAAGAGGATAAGAAGCACGAGCGGCACCCCATCTTCGGCAA
CATCGTGGACGAGGTGGCCTACCACGAGAAGTACCCCACCATCTACCACCTGAGAAAGAAACTGGTGGAC
AGCACCGACAAGGCCGACCTGCGGCTGATCTATCTGGCCCTGGCCCACATGATCAAGTTCCGGGGCCACT
TCCTGATCGAGGGCGACCTGAACCCCGACAACAGCGACGTGGACAAGCTGTTCATCCAGCTGGTGCAGAC
CTACAACCAGCTGTTCGAGGAAAACCCCATCAACGCCAGCGGCGTGGACGCCAAGGCCATCCTGTCTGCC
AGACTGAGCAAGAGCAGACGGCTGGAAAATCTGATCGCCCAGCTGCCCGGCGAGAAGAAGAATGGCCTGT
TCGGAAACCTGATTGCCCTGAGCCTGGGCCTGACCCCCAACTTCAAGAGCAACTTCGACCTGGCCGAGGA
TGCCAAACTGCAGCTGAGCAAGGACACCTACGACGACGACCTGGACAACCTGCTGGCCCAGATCGGCGAC
CAGTACGCCGACCTGTTTCTGGCCGCCAAGAACCTGTCCGACGCCATCCTGCTGAGCGACATCCTGAGAG
TGAACACCGAGATCACCAAGGCCCCCCTGAGCGCCTCTATGATCAAGAGATACGACGAGCACCACCAGGA
CCTGACCCTGCTGAAAGCTCTCGTGCGGCAGCAGCTGCCTGAGAAGTACAAAGAGATTTTCTTCGACCAG
AGCAAGAACGGCTACGCCGGCTACATTGACGGCGGAGCCAGCCAGGAAGAGTTCTACAAGTTCATCAAGC
CCATCCTGGAAAAGATGGACGGCACCGAGGAACTGCTCGTGAAGCTGAACAGAGAGGACCTGCTGCGGAA
GCAGCGGACCTTCGACAACGGCAGCATCCCCCACCAGATCCACCTGGGAGAGCTGCACGCCATTCTGCGG
CGGCAGGAAGATTTTTACCCATTCCTGAAGGACAACCGGGAAAAGATCGAGAAGATCCTGACCTTCCGCA
TCCCCTACTACGTGGGCCCTCTGGCCAGGGGAAACAGCAGATTCGCCTGGATGACCAGAAAGAGCGAGGA
AACCATCACCCCCTGGAACTTCGAGGAAGTGGTGGACAAGGGCGCTTCCGCCCAGAGCTTCATCGAGCGG
ATGACCAACTTCGATAAGAACCTGCCCAACGAGAAGGTGCTGCCCAAGCACAGCCTGCTGTACGAGTACT
TCACCGTGTATAACGAGCTGACCAAAGTGAAATACGTGACCGAGGGAATGAGAAAGCCCGCCTTCCTGAG
CGGCGAGCAGAAAAAGGCCATCGTGGACCTGCTGTTCAAGACCAACCGGAAAGTGACCGTGAAGCAGCTG
AAAGAGGACTACTTCAAGAAAATCGAGTGCTTCGACTCCGTGGAAATCTCCGGCGTGGAAGATCGGTTCA
ACGCCTCCCTGGGCACATACCACGATCTGCTGAAAATTATCAAGGACAAGGACTTCCTGGACAATGAGGA
AAACGAGGACATTCTGGAAGATATCGTGCTGACCCTGACACTGTTTGAGGACAGAGAGATGATCGAGGAA
CGGCTGAAAACCTATGCCCACCTGTTCGACGACAAAGTGATGAAGCAGCTGAAGCGGCGGAGATACACCG
GCTGGGGCAGGCTGAGCCGGAAGCTGATCAACGGCATCCGGGACAAGCAGTCCGGCAAGACAATCCTGGA
TTTCCTGAAGTCCGACGGCTTCGCCAACAGAAACTTCATGCAGCTGATCCACGACGACAGCCTGACCTTT
AAAGAGGACATCCAGAAAGCCCAGGTGTCCGGCCAGGGCGATAGCCTGCACGAGCACATTGCCAATCTGG
CCGGCAGCCCCGCCATTAAGAAGGGCATCCTGCAGACAGTGAAGGTGGTGGACGAGCTCGTGAAAGTGAT
GGGCCGGCACAAGCCCGAGAACATCGTGATCGAAATGGCCAGAGAGAACCAGACCACCCAGAAGGGACAG
AAGAACAGCCGCGAGAGAATGAAGCGGATCGAAGAGGGCATCAAAGAGCTGGGCAGCCAGATCCTGAAAG
AACACCCCGTGGAAAACACCCAGCTGCAGAACGAGAAGCTGTACCTGTACTACCTGCAGAATGGGCGGGA
TATGTACGTGGACCAGGAACTGGACATCAACCGGCTGTCCGACTACGATGTGGACCATATCGTGCCTCAG
AGCTTTCTGAAGGACGACTCCATCGACAACAAGGTGCTGACCAGAAGCGACAAGAACCGGGGCAAGAGCG
ACAACGTGCCCTCCGAAGAGGTCGTGAAGAAGATGAAGAACTACTGGCGGCAGCTGCTGAACGCCAAGCT
GATTACCCAGAGAAAGTTCGACAATCTGACCAAGGCCGAGAGAGGCGGCCTGAGCGAACTGGATAAGGCC
GGCTTCATCAAGAGACAGCTGGTGGAAACCCGGCAGATCACAAAGCACGTGGCACAGATCCTGGACTCCC
GGATGAACACTAAGTACGACGAGAATGACAAGCTGATCCGGGAAGTGAAAGTGATCACCCTGAAGTCCAA
GCTGGTGTCCGATTTCCGGAAGGATTTCCAGTTTTACAAAGTGCGCGAGATCAACAACTACCACCACGCC
CACGACGCCTACCTGAACGCCGTCGTGGGAACCGCCCTGATCAAAAAGTACCCTAAGCTGGAAAGCGAGT
TCGTGTACGGCGACTACAAGGTGTACGACGTGCGGAAGATGATCGCCAAGAGCGAGCAGGAAATCGGCAA
GGCTACCGCCAAGTACTTCTTCTACAGCAACATCATGAACTTTTTCAAGACCGAGATTACCCTGGCCAAC
GGCGAGATCCGGAAGCGGCCTCTGATCGAGACAAACGGCGAAACCGGGGAGATCGTGTGGGATAAGGGCC
GGGATTTTGCCACCGTGCGGAAAGTGCTGAGCATGCCCCAAGTGAATATCGTGAAAAAGACCGAGGTGCA
GACAGGCGGCTTCAGCAAAGAGTCTATCCTGCCCAAGAGGAACAGCGATAAGCTGATCGCCAGAAAGAAG
GACTGGGACCCTAAGAAGTACGGCGGCTTCGACAGCCCCACCGTGGCCTATTCTGTGCTGGTGGTGGCCA
AAGTGGAAAAGGGCAAGTCCAAGAAACTGAAGAGTGTGAAAGAGCTGCTGGGGATCACCATCATGGAAAG
AAGCAGCTTCGAGAAGAATCCCATCGACTTTCTGGAAGCCAAGGGCTACAAAGAAGTGAAAAAGGACCTG
ATCATCAAGCTGCCTAAGTACTCCCTGTTCGAGCTGGAAAACGGCCGGAAGAGAATGCTGGCCTCTGCCG
GCGAACTGCAGAAGGGAAACGAACTGGCCCTGCCCTCCAAATATGTGAACTTCCTGTACCTGGCCAGCCA
CTATGAGAAGCTGAAGGGCTCCCCCGAGGATAATGAGCAGAAACAGCTGTTTGTGGAACAGCACAAGCAC
TACCTGGACGAGATCATCGAGCAGATCAGCGAGTTCTCCAAGAGAGTGATCCTGGCCGACGCTAATCTGG
ACAAAGTGCTGTCCGCCTACAACAAGCACCGGGATAAGCCCATCAGAGAGCAGGCCGAGAATATCATCCA
CCTGTTTACCCTGACCAATCTGGGAGCCCCTGCCGCCTTCAAGTACTTTGACACCACCATCGACCGGAAG
AGGTACACCAGCACCAAAGAGGTGCTGGACGCCACCCTGATCCACCAGAGCATCACCGGCCTGTACGAGA
CACGGATCGACCTGTCTCAGCTGGGAGGCGACAAAAGGCCGGCGGCCACGAAAAAGGCCGGCCAGGCAAA
AAAGAAAAAGTAAGAATTCCTAGAGCTCGCTGATCAGCCTCGACTGTGCCTTCTAGTTGCCAGCCATCTG
TTGTTTGCCCCTCCCCCGTGCCTTCCTTGACCCTGGAAGGTGCCACTCCCACTGTCCTTTCCTAATAAAA
TGAGGAAATTGCATCGCATTGTCTGAGTAGGTGTCATTCTATTCTGGGGGGTGGGGTGGGGCAGGACAGC
AAGGGGGAGGATTGGGAAGAGAATAGCAGGCATGCTGGGGAGCGGCCGCAGGAACCCCTAGTGATGGAGT
TGGCCACTCCCTCTCTGCGCGCTCGCTCGCTCACTGAGGCCGGGCGACCAAAGGTCGCCCGACGCCCGGG
CTTTGCCCGGGCGGCCTCAGTGAGCGAGCGAGCGCGCAGCTGCCTGCAGGGGCGCCTGATGCGGTATTTT
CTCCTTACGCATCTGTGCGGTATTTCACACCGCATA
[95 nt withheld, positions 5147-5241]
T
[46 nt withheld, positions 5243-5288]
C
[141 nt withheld, positions 5290-5430]
CCTTTGACGTTGGAGTCCACGTTCTTT
[37 nt withheld, positions 5458-5494]
ACTCTATCTCGGGCTATTCTTTTGATTTATAAGGGATTTTGCCGATTTCGGTCTATTGGTTAAAAAATGA
GCTGATTTAACAAAAATTTAACGCGAATTTTAACAAAATATTAACGTTTACAATTTTATGGTGCACTCTC
AGTACAATCTGCTCTGATGCCGCATAGTTAAGCCAGCCCCGACACCCGCCAACACCCGCTGACGCGCCCT
GACGGGCTTGTCTGCTCCCGGCATCCGCTTACAGACAAGCTGTGACCGTCTCCGGGAGCTGCATGTGTCA
GAGGTTTTCACCGTCATCACCGAAACGCGCGAGACGAAAGGGCCTCGTGATACGCCTATTTTTATAGGTT
AATGTCATGATAATAATGGTTTCTTAGACGTCAGGTGGCACTTTTCGGGGAAATGTGCGCGGAACCCCTA
TTTGTTTATTTTTCTAAATACATTCAAATATGTATCCGCTCATGAGACAATAACCCTGATAAATGCTTCA
ATAATATTGAAAAAGGAAGAGTATGAGTATTCAACATTTCCGTGTCGCCCTTATTCCCTTTTTTGCGGCA
TTTTGCCTTCCTGTTTTTGCTCACCCAGAAACGCTGGTGAAAGTAAAAGATGCTGAAGATCAGTTGGGTG
CACGAGTGGGTTACATCGAACTGGATCTCAACAGCGGTAAGATCCTTGAGAGTTTTCGCCCCGAAGAACG
TTTTCCAATGATGAGCACTTTTAAAGTTCTGCTATGTGGCGCGGTATTATCCCGTATTGACGCCGGGCAA
GAGCAACTCGGTCGCCGCATACACTATTCTCAGAATGACTTGGTTGAGTACTCACCAGTCACAGAAAAGC
ATCTTACGGATGGCATGACAGTAAGAGAATTATGCAGTGCTGCCATAACCATGAGTGATAACACTGCGGC
CAACTTACTTCTGACAACGATCGGAGGACCGAAGGAGCTAACCGCTTTTTTGCACAACATGGGGGATCAT
GTAACTCGCCTTGATCGTTGGGAACCGGAGCTGAATGAAGCCATACCAAACGACGAGCGTGACACCACGA
TGCCTGTAGCAATGGCAACAACGTTGCGCAAACTATTAACTGGCGAACTACTTACTCTAGCTTCCCGGCA
ACAATTAATAGACTGGATGGAGGCGGATAAAGTTGCAGGACCACTTCTGCGCTCGGCCCTTCCGGCTGGC
TGGTTTATTGCTGATAAATCTGGAGCCGGTGAGCGTGGAAGCCGCGGTATCATTGCAGCACTGGGGCCAG
ATGGTAAGCCCTCCCGTATCGTAGTTATCTACACGACGGGGAGTCAGGCAACTATGGATGAACGAAATAG
ACAGATCGCTGAGATAGGTGCCTCACTGATTAAGCATTGGTAACTGTCAGACCAAGTTTACTCATATATA
CTTTAGATTGATTTAAAACTTCATTTTTAATTTAAAAGGATCTAGGTGAAGATCCTTTTTGATAATCTCA
TGACCAAAATCCCTTAACGTGAGTTTTCGTTCCACTGAGCGTCAGACCCCGTAGAAAAGATCAAAGGATC
TTCTTGAGATCCTTTTTTTCTGCGCGTAATCTGCTGCTTGCAAACAAAAAAACCACCGCTACCAGCGGTG
GTTTGTTTGCCGGATCAAGAGCTACCAACTCTTTTTCCGAAGGTAACTGGCTTCAGCAGAGCGCAGATAC
CAAATACTGTTCTTCTAGTGTAGCCGTAGTTAGGCCACCACTTCAAGAACTCTGTAGCACCGCCTACATA
CCTCGCTCTGCTAATCCTGTTACCAGTGGCTGCTGCCAGTGGCGATAAGTCGTGTCTTACCGGGTTGGAC
TCAAGACGATAGTTACCGGATAAGGCGCAGCGGTCGGGCTGAACGGGGGGTTCGTGCACACAGCCCAGCT
TGGAGCGAACGACCTACACCGAACTGAGATACCTACAGCGTGAGCTATGAGAAAGCGCCACGCTTCCCGA
AGGGAGAAAGGCGGACAGGTATCCGGTAAGCGGCAGGGTCGGAACAGGAGAGCGCACGAGGGAGCTTCCA
GGGGGAAACGCCTGGTATCTTTATAGTCCTGTCGGGTTTCGCCACCTCTGACTTGAGCGTCGATTTTTGT
GATGCTCGTCAGGGGGGCGGAGCCTATGGAAAAACGCCAGCAACGCGGCCTTTTTACGGTTCCTGGCCTT
TTGCTGGCCTTTTGCTCACATGTGAGGGCCTATTTCCCATGATTCCTTCATATTTGCATATACGATACAA
GGCTGTTAGAGAGATAATTGGAATTAATTTGACTGTAAACACAAAGATATTAGTACAAAATACGTGACGT
AGAAAGTAATAATTTCTTGGGTAGTTTGCAGTTTTAAAATTATGTTTTAAAATGGACTATCATATGCTTA
CCGTAACTTGAAAGTATTTCGATTTCTTGGCTTTATATATCTTGTGGAAAGGACGAAACACCGAGCGCAC
TGCCGCTCATCGAGTTTTAGAGCTAGAAATAGCAAGTTAAAATAAGGCTAGTCCGTTATCAACTTGAAAA
AGTGGCACCGAGTCGGTGCTTTTTTGTTTTAGAGCTAGAAATAGCAAGTTAAAATAAGGCTAGTCCGTTT
TTAGCGCGTGCGCCAATTCTGCAGACAAATGGCTCTAGAGGTACCCGTTACATAACTTACGGTAAATGGC
CCGCCTGGCTGACCGCCCAACGACCCCCGCCCATTGACGTCAATAGTAACGCCAATAGGGACTTTCCATT
GACGTCAATGGGTGGAGTATTTACGGTAAACTGCCCACTTGGCAGTACATCAAGTGTATCATATGCCAAG
TACGCCCCCTATTGACGTCAATGACGGTAAATGGCCCGCCTGGCATTGTGCCCAGTACATGACCTTATGG
GACTTTCCTACTTGGCAGTACATCTACGTATTAGTCATCGCTATTACCATGGTCGAGGTGAGCCCCACGT
TCTGCTTCACTCTCCCCATCTCCCCCCCCTCCCCACCCCCAATTTTGTATTTA
Features (pLannotate 1.2.2; 18 found; start..end, strand, type, name):
    187..414     +  intron         hybrid intron: hybrid between chicken β-actin (CBA) and minute virus of mice (MMV) introns (Gray et al., 2011)
    552..2153    +  CDS            Cas9(N): N-terminal portion of Streptococcus pyogenes Cas9 (Zetsche et al., 2015)
   2154..4652    +  CDS            Cas9(C): C-terminal portion of Streptococcus pyogenes Cas9 (Zetsche et al., 2015)
   4653..4700    +  CDS            nucleoplasmin NLS: bipartite nuclear localization signal from nucleoplasmin
   4734..4845    +  polyA_signal   bGH poly(A) signal: bovine growth hormone polyadenylation signal
   4950..5090    +  repeat_region  AAV2 ITR: inverted terminal repeat of adeno-associated virus serotype 2 inverted
   5095..5146    -  misc_feature   bom (fragment): basis of mobility region from pBR322
   5165..5620    +  rep_origin     f1 ori (sequence partly withheld): f1 bacteriophage origin of replication; arrow indicates direction of (+) strand synthesis
   5621..5670    -  misc_feature   bom (fragment): basis of mobility region from pBR322
   5772..5807    -  CDS            rop (fragment): Rop protein, which maintains plasmids at low copy number; rop
   5902..6006    +  promoter       AmpR promoter: bla
   6007..6867    +  CDS            AmpR: β-lactamase; bla; confers resistance to ampicillin, carbenicillin, and related antibiotics
   7038..7626    +  rep_origin     ori: high-copy-number ColE1/pMB1/pBR322/pUC origin of replication
   7688..7928    +  promoter       U6 promoter: RNA polymerase III promoter for human U6 snRNA
   7958..8033    +  misc_RNA       gRNA scaffold: guide RNA scaffold for the Streptococcus pyogenes CRISPR/Cas9 system
   8040..8083    +  misc_RNA       gRNA scaffold (fragment): guide RNA scaffold for the Streptococcus pyogenes CRISPR/Cas9 system
   8130..8415    +  enhancer       CMV enhancer: human cytomegalovirus immediate early enhancer; contains an 18-bp deletion relative to the standard CMV enhancer
   8417..186     +  promoter       chicken β-actin promoter (across the origin): contains a 21-bp deletion relative to the standard chicken β-actin promoter
