[The description below was written by a language model from this plasmid's Addgene catalogue record and pLannotate feature annotations shown in this document.]
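Description:
pSLHDR_R1 is a CRISPR expression plasmid built on the pX330 backbone that delivers both Streptococcus pyogenes Cas9 and a single guide RNA from one roughly 8.5 kb vector. It is propagated in E. coli as a high-copy plasmid through a ColE1/pUC-type origin and selected with ampicillin via the β-lactamase gene. An f1 phage origin and a single AAV2 inverted terminal repeat are also annotated as backbone remnants, along with small fragments of bom and rop. One ITR alone does not make this an AAV packaging vector.

The payload consists of two expression units. A human U6 RNA polymerase III promoter drives the guide RNA, with the inserted 20-nt spacer placed directly upstream of the S. pyogenes gRNA scaffold; a second partial scaffold fragment is annotated just downstream. Cas9 is expressed from a hybrid RNA polymerase II promoter made of the CMV enhancer, the chicken β-actin promoter and a chimeric CBA/MVM intron. The annotation tool splits the coding sequence into contiguous N- and C-terminal portions, which together appear to form one full-length open reading frame. The Cas9 sequence ends in a bipartite nucleoplasmin nuclear localization signal and is terminated by the bovine growth hormone polyadenylation signal. No mammalian selection marker or fluorescent reporter is annotated.

According to the record, the plasmid supplies gRNA and Cas9 for the second editing step performed with the companion constructs pSLHDR01 and pSLHDR02, as part of a scarless genome-editing approach in human pluripotent stem cells. The record does not state what sequence the guide targets.
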