Addgene plasmid #124209: pSLHDR_R1
Purpose: gRNA/Cas9 expression for 2nd editing using pSLHDR01, 02
Depositing lab: Matthew Porteus. Depositing organization: Stanford University. Publication: Efficient scarless genome editing in human pluripotent stem cells. Ikeda K, Uchida N, Nishimura T, White J, Martin RM, Nakauchi H, Sebastiano V, Weinberg KI, Porteus MH. Nat Methods. 2018 Dec;15(12):1045-1047. doi: 10.1038/s41592-018-0212-y. Epub 2018 Nov 30. PubMed 30504872.
Backbone
  Vector backbone: pX330
  Vector type: CRISPR
Growth in bacteria
  Bacterial resistance: Ampicillin, 100 μg/mL
  Growth temperature: 37°C
  Growth strain: DH5alpha
  Copy number: High Copy
Gene/Insert
  Gene/Insert name: gRNA
  gRNA/shRNA sequence: AGCGCACTGCCGCTCATCGA
Terms and licenses: Academic/Nonprofit Terms; Industry Terms: Not Available to Industry
How to cite: pSLHDR_R1 was a gift from Matthew Porteus (Addgene plasmid # 124209 ; http://n2t.net/addgene:124209 ; RRID:Addgene_124209)
